>Addgene plasmid #129009 | pMM0648 | addgene full sequence | sequence record 259442 | Addgene NGS Result
ATTATTGACAGCCTAGACATCAATAGTCATACAACAGAAAGCGACCACCCAACTTTGGCTGATAATAGCG
TATAAACAATGCATACTTTGTACGTTCAAAATACAATGCAGTAGATATATTTATGCATATTACATATAAT
ACATATCACATAGGAAGCAACAGGCGCGTTGGACTTTTAATTTTCGAGGACCGCGAATCCTTACATCACA
CCCAATCCCCCACAAGTGATCCCCCACACACCATAGCTTCAAAATGTTTCTACTCCTTTTTTACTCTTCC
AGATTTTCTCGGACTCCGCGCATCGCCGTACCACTTCAAAACACCCAAGCACAGCATACTAAATTTCCCC
TCTTTCTTCCTCTAGGGTGTCGTTAATTACCCGTACTAAAGGTTTGGAAAAGAAAAAAGACACCGCCTCG
TTTCTTTTTCTTCGTCGAAAAAGGCAATAAAAATTTTTATCACGTTTCTTTTTCTTGAAAATTTTTTTTT
TTGATTTTTTTCTCTTTCGATGACCTCCCATTGATATTTAAGTTAATAAACGGTCATCAATTTCTCAAGT
TTCAGTTTCATTTTTCTTGTTCTATTACAACTTTTTTTACTTCTTGCTCATTAGAAAGAAAGCATAGCAA
TCTAATCTAAGTTTTAATTACAAAAGATCTATGGATAAAGCGGAATTAATTCCCGAGCCTCCAAAAAAGA
AGAGAAAGGTCGAATTGGGTACCGCCGCCTCGGAGCTCCACTTAGACGGCGAGGACGTGGCGATGGCGCA
TGCCGACGCGCTAGACGATTTCGATCTGGACATGTTGGGGGACGGGGATTCCCCGGGTCCGGGATTTACC
CCCCACGACTCCGCCCCCTACGGCGCTCTGGATATGGCCGACTTCGAGTTTGAGCAGATGTTTACCGATG
CCCTTGGAATTGACGAGTACGGTGGGTTTAATACGACTCACTATAGGGCGAGCGCCGAAGCTAGCGCCAC
CATGAATGGAGCTATAGGAGGTGACCTTTTGCTCAATTTTCCTGACATGTCGGTCCTAGAGCGCCAAAGG
GCTCACCTCAAGTACCTCAATCCCACCTTTGATTCTCCTCTCGCCGGCTTCTTTGCCGATTCTTCAATGA
TTACCGGCGGCGAGATGGACAGCTATCTTTCGACTGCCGGTTTGAATCTTCCGATGATGTACGGTGAAAC
GACGGTGGAAGGTGATTCAAGACTCTCAATTTCGCCGGAAACGACGCTTGGGACTGGAAATTTCAAGAAA
CGGAAGTTTGATACAGAGACTAAGGATTGTAATGAGAAGAAGAAGAAGATGACGATGAACAGAGATGACC
TAGTAGAAGAAGGAGAAGAAGAGAAGTCGAAAATAACAGAGCAAAACAATGGGAGCACAAAAAGCATCAA
GAAGATGAAACACAAAGCCAAGAAAGAAGAGAACAATTTCTCTAATGATTCATCTAAAGTGACGAAGGAA
TTGGAGAAAACGGATTATATTCATGTTCGTGCACGACGAGGCCAAGCCACTGATAGTCACAGCATAGCAG
AACGAGTTAGAAGAGAAAAGATCAGTGAGAGAATGAAGTTTCTACAAGATTTGGTTCCTGGATGCGACAA
GATCACAGGCAAAGCAGGGATGCTTGATGAAATCATTAACTATGTTCAGTCTCTTCAGAGACAAATCGAG
TTCTTATCGATGAAACTAGCAATTGTGAATCCAAGGCCGGATTTTGATATGGATGACATTTTTGCCAAAG
AGGTTGCCTCAACTCCAATGACTGTGGTGCCATCTCCTGAAATGGTTCTTTCCGGTTATTCTCATGAGAT
GGTTCACTCTGGTTATTCTAGTGAGATGGTTAACTCCGGTTACCTTCATGTCAATCCAATGCAGCAAGTG
AATACCAGTTCTGATCCATTGTCATGCTTCAACAATGGCGAAGCTCCTTCGATGTGGGACTCTCATGTGC
AGAATCTCTATGGCAATTTAGGAGTACCGGTCATCGAGCTCGAGCTGCAGATGAATCGTAGATACGGATC
CTAACTCGAGAGCTTTTGATTAAGCCTTCTAGTCCAAAAAACACGTTTTTTTGTCATTTATTTCATTTTC
TTAGAATAGTTTAGTTTATTCATTTTATAGTCACGAATGTTTTATGATTCTATATAGGGTTGCAAACAAG
CATTTTTCATTTTATGTTAAAACAATTTCAGGTTTACCTTTTATTCTGCTTGTGGTGACGCGTGTATCCG
CCCGCTCTTTTGGTCACCCATGTATGCTGCCAAACCAGATGTCAACACAGCTACAACGAAGAGGATGTCC
AATATTTTTTTTAAGGAATAAGGATACTTCAAGACTAGATTCCCCCCTGCATTCCCATCAGAACCGTAAA
CCTTGGCGCTTTCCTTGGGAAGTATTCAAGAAGTGCCTTGTCCGGTTTCTGTGGCTCACAAACCAGCGCG
CCCGATATGGCTTTCTTTTCACTTATGAATGTACCAGTACGGGACAATTAGAACGCTCCTGTAACAATCT
CTTTGCAAATGTGGGGTTACATTCTAACCATGTCACACTGCTGACGAAATTCAAAGTAAAAAAAAATGGG
ACCACGTCTTGAGAACGATAGATTTTCTTTATTTTACATTGAACAGTCGTTGTCTCAGCGCGCTTTATGT
TTTCATTCATACTTCATATTATAAAATAACAAAAGAAGAATTTCATATTCACGCCCAAGAAATCAGGCTG
CTTTCCAAATGCAATTGACACTTCATTAGCCATCACACAAAACTCTTTCTTGCTGGAGCTTCTTTTAAAA
AAGACCTCAGTACACCAAACACGTTACCCGACCTCGTTATTTTACGACAACTATGATAAAATTCTGAAGA
AAAAATAAAAAAATTTTCATACTTCTTGCTTTTATTTAAACCATTGAATGATTTCTTTTGAACAAAACTA
CCTGTTTCACCAAAGGAAATAGAAAGAAAAAATCAATTAGAAGAAAACAAAAAACAAAAGATCTATGGCC
CCCAAGAAGAAGAGGAAGGTTGGTATTCACGGGGGTACCCGCCCATATGCTTGCCCTGTCGAGTCCTGCG
ATCGCCGCTTTTCTCGCTCGGATGAGCTTACCCGCCATATCCGCATCCATACCGGTCAGAAGCCCTTCCA
GTGTCGAATCTGCATGCGTAACTTCAGTCGTAGTGACCACCTTACCACCCACATCCGCACCCACACAGGC
GAGAAGCCTTTTGCCTGTGACATTTGTGGGAGGAAGTTTGCCAGGAGTGATGAACGCAAGAGGCATACCA
AAATCCATACAGGTGCTAGCTTCATGAAGATGGACAAAAAGACTATAGTTTGGTTTAGAAGAGATCTAAG
GATTGAGGATAATCCTGCATTAGCAGCAGCTGCTCACGAAGGATCTGTTTTTCCTGTCTTCATTTGGTGT
CCTGAAGAAGAAGGACAGTTTTATCCTGGAAGAGCTTCAAGATGGTGGATGAAACAATCACTTGCTCACT
TATCTCAATCCTTGAAGGCTCTTGGATCTGACCTCACTTTAATCAAAACCCACAACACGATTTCAGCGAT
CTTGGATTGTATCCGCGTTACCGGTGCTACAAAAGTCGTCTTTAACCACCTCTATGATCCTGTTTCGTTA
GTTCGGGACCATACCGTAAAGGAGAAGCTGGTGGAACGTGGGATCTCTGTGCAAAGCTACAATGGAGATC
TATTGTATGAACCGTGGGAGATATACTGCGAAAAGGGCAAACCTTTTACGAGTTTCAATTCTTACTGGAA
GAAATGCTTAGATATGTCGATTGAATCCGTTATGCTTCCTCCTCCTTGGCGGTTGATGCCAATAACTGCA
GCGGCTGAAGCGATTTGGGCGTGTTCGATTGAAGAACTAGGGCTGGAGAATGAGGCCGAGAAACCGAGCA
ATGCGTTGTTAACTAGAGCTTGGAGTCCAGGATGGAGCAATGCTGATAAGTTACTAAATGAGTTCATCGA
GAAGCAGTTGATAGATTATGCAAAGAACAGCAAGAAAGTTGTTGGGAATTCTACTTCACTACTTTCTCCG
TATCTCCATTTCGGGGAAATAAGCGTCAGACACGTTTTCCAGTGTGCCCGGATGAAACAAATTATATGGG
CAAGAGATAAGAACAGTGAAGGAGAAGAAAGTGCAGATCTTTTTCTTAGGGGAATCGGTTTAAGAGAGTA
TTCTCGGTATATATGTTTCAACTTCCCGTTTACTCACGAGCAATCGTTGTTGAGTCATCTTCGGTTTTTC
CCTTGGGATGCTGATGTTGATAAGTTCAAGGCCTGGAGACAAGGCAGGACCGGTTATCCGTTGGTGGATG
CCGGAATGAGAGAGCTTTGGGCTACCGGATGGATGCATAACAGAATAAGAGTGATTGTTTCAAGCTTTGC
TGTGAAGTTTCTTCTCCTTCCATGGAAATGGGGAATGAAGTATTTCTGGGATACACTTTTGGATGCTGAT
TTGGAATGTGACATCCTTGGCTGGCAGTATATCTCTGGGAGTATCCCCGATGGCCACGAGCTTGATCGCT
TGGACAATCCCGCGTTACAAGGCGCCAAATATGACCCAGAAGGTGAGTACATAAGGCAATGGCTTCCCGA
GCTTGCGAGATTGCCAACTGAATGGATCCATCATCCATGGGACGCTCCTTTAACCGTACTCAAAGCTTCT
GGTGTGGAACTCGGAACAAACTATGCGAAACCCATTGTAGACATCGACACAGCTCGTGAGCTACTAGCTA
AAGCTATTTCAAGAACCCGTGAAGCACAGATCATGATCGGAGCAGCAGCCCGGGGATCCTAACTCGAGGC
CAATTGGTGCGGCAATTGATAATAACGAAAATGTCTTTTAATGATCTGGGTATAATGAGGAATTTTCCGA
ACGTTTTTACTTTATATATATATATACATGTAACATATATTCTATACGCTATAGAGAAAGGAAATTTTTC
AATTAAAAAAAAAATAGAGAAAGAGTTTCACTTCTTGATTATCGCTAACACTAATGGTTGAAGTACTGCT
ACTTTAATTTTATGCTGGATGCACACACTGGCTTAAGATGACAACGACTAGAGATCTATGTGAGGATCCT
AACTCGAGATCGAGCTGAGCAGTTACAGAGATGTTACGAACCACTAGTGCACTGCAGTACACGGTTTCCT
TGAAATTTTTTTGATTCGGTAATCTCCGAACAGAAGGAAGAACGAAGGAAGGAGCACAGACTTAGATTGG
TATATATACGCATATGTAGTGTTGAAGAAACATGAAATTGCCCAGTATTCTTAACCCAACTGCACAGAAC
AAAAACGTGCAGGAAACGAAGATAAATCATGTCGAAAGCTACATATAAGGAACGTGCTGCTACTCATCCT
AGTCCTGTTGCTGCCAAGCTATTTAATATCATGCACGAAAAGCAAACAAACTTGTGTGCTTCATTGGATG
TTCGTACCACCAAGGAATTACTGGAGTTAGTTGAAGCATTAGGTCCCAAAATTTGTTTACTAAAAACACA
TGTGGATATCTTGACTGATTTTTCCATGGAGGGCACAGTTAAGCCGCTAAAGGCATTATCCGCCAAGTAC
AATTTTTTACTCTTCGAGGACAGAAAATTTGCTGACATTGGTAATACAGTCAAATTGCAGTACTCTGCGG
GTGTATACAGAATAGCAGAATGGGCAGACATTACGAATGCACACGGTGTGGTGGGCCCAGGTATTGTTAG
CGGTTTGAAGCAGGCGGCAGAAGAAGTAACAAAGGAACCTAGAGGCCTTTTGATGTTAGCAGAATTGTCA
TGCAAGGGCTCCCTATCTACTGGAGAATATACTAAGGGTACTGTTGACATTGCGAAGAGCGACAAAGATT
TTGTTATCGGCTTTATTGCTCAAAGAGACATGGGTGGAAGAGATGAAGGTTACGATTGGTTGATTATGAC
ACCCGGTGTGGGTTTAGATGACAAGGGAGATGCATTGGGTCAACAGTATAGAACCGTGGATGATGTGGTT
TCTACAGGATCTGACATTATTATTGTTGGAAGAGGACTATTTGCAAAGGGAAGGGATGCTAAGGTAGAGG
GTGAACGTTACAGAAAAGCAGGCTGGGAAGCATATTTGAGAAGATGCGGCCAGCAAAACTAAAAAACTGT
ATTATAAGTAAATGCATGTATACTAAACTCACAAATTAGAGCTTCAATTTAATTATATCAGTTATTACCC
GAGTAGAGCACTTGAATCCACTGCCCCGGGAATCTCGGTCGTAATGATTTCTATAATGACGAAAAAAAAA
AAATTGGAAAGAAAAAGCTTCATGGCCTTTATAAAAAGGAACTATCCAATACCTCGCCAGAACCAAGTAA
CAGTATTTTACGGGGCACAAATCAAGAACAATAAGACAGGACTGTAAAGATGGACGCATTGAACTCCAAA
GAACAACAAGAGTTCCAAAAAGTAGTGGAACAAAAGCAAATGAAGGATTTCATGCGTTTGTACTCTAATC
TGGTAGAAAGATGTTTCACAGACTGTGTCAATGACTTCACAACATCAAAGCTAACCAATAAGGAACAAAC
ATGCATCATGAAGTGCTCAGAAAAGTTCTTGAAGCATAGCGAACGTGTAGGGCAGCGTTTCCAAGAACAA
AACGCTGCCTTGGGACAAGGCTTGGGCCGATAAGGTGTACTGGCGTATATATATCTAATTATGTATCTCT
GGTGTAGCCCATTTTTAGCATGTAAATATAAAGACCGAGCGGCCGCGTGTTACAACCAATTAACCAATTC
TGATTAGAAAAACTCATCGAGCATCAAATGAAACTGCAATTTATTCATATCAGGATTATCAATACCATAT
TTTTGAAAAAGCCGTTTCTGTAATGAAGGAGAAAACTCACCGAGGCAGTTCCATAGGATGGCAAGATCCT
GGTATCGGTCTGCGATTCCGACTCGTCCAACATCAATACAACCTATTAATTTCCCCTCGTCAAAAATAAG
GTTATCAAGTGAGAAATCACCATGAGTGACGACTGAATCCGGTGAGAATGGCAAAAGCTTATGCATTTCT
TTCCAGACTTGTTCAACAGGCCAGCCATTACGCTCGTCATCAAAATCACTCGCATCAACCAAACCGTTAT
TCATTCGTGATTGCGCCTGAGCGAGGCGAAATACGCGATCGCTGTTAAAAGGACAATTACAAACAGGAAT
CGAATGCAACCGGCGCAGGAACACTGCCAGCGCATCAACAATATTTTCACCTGAATCAGGATATTCTTCT
AATACCTGGAATGCTGTTTTCCCGGGGATCGCAGTGGTGAGTAACCATGCATCATCAGGAGTACGGATAA
AATGCTTGATGGTCGGAAGAGGCATAAATTCCGTCAGCCAGTTTAGTCTGACCATCTCATCTGTAACATC
ATTGGCAACGCTACCTTTGCCATGTTTCAGAAACAACTCTGGCGCATCGGGCTTCCCATACAATCGATAG
ATTGTCGCACCTGATTGCCCGACATTATCGCGAGCCCATTTATACCCATATAAATCAGCATCCATGTTGG
AATTTAATCGCGGCCTGGAGCAAGACGTTTCCCGTTGAATATGGCTCATAACACCCCTTGTATTACTGTT
TATGTAAGCAGACAGTTTTATTGTTCATGATGATATATTTTTATCTTGTGCAATGTAACATCAGAGATTT
TGAGACACAACGTGGCTTTGTTGAATAAATCGAACTTTTGCTGAGTTGAAGGATCAGTCATGACCAAAAT
CCCTTAACGTGAGTTTTCGTTCCACTGAGCGTCAGACCCCGTAGAAAAGATCAAAGGATCTTCTTGAGAT
CCTTTTTTTCTGCGCGTAATCTGCTGCTTGCAAACAAAAAAACCACCGCTACCAGCGGTGGTTTGTTTGC
CGGATCAAGAGCTACCAACTCTTTTTCCGAAGGTAACTGGCTTCAGCAGAGCGCAGATACCAAATACTGT
TCTTCTAGTGTAGCCGTAGTTAGGCCACCACTTCAAGAACTCTGTAGCACCGCCTACATACCTCGCTCTG
CTAATCCTGTTACCAGTGGCTGCTGCCAGTGGCGATAAGTCGTGTCTTACCGGGTTGGACTCAAGACGAT
AGTTACCGGATAAGGCGCAGCGGTCGGGCTGAACGGGGGGTTCGTGCACACAGCCCAGCTTGGAGCGAAC
GACCTACACCGAACTGAGATACCTACAGCGTGAGCTATGAGAAAGCGCCACGCTTCCCGAAGGGAGAAAG
GCGGACAGGTATCCGGTAAGCGGCAGGGTCGGAACAGGAGAGCGCACGAGGGAGCTTCCAGGGGGAAACG
CCTGGTATCTTTATAGTCCTGTCGGGTTTCGCCACCTCTGACTTGAGCGTCGATTTTTGTGATGCTCGTC
AGGGGGGCGGAGCCTATGGAAAAACGCCAGCAACGCGGCCTTTTTACGGTTCCTGGCCTTTTGCTGGCCT
TTTGCTCACATGTTCTTTCCTGCGTTATCCCCTGATTCTGTGGATAACCGTGCGGCCGCCAATGCTAAAT
TCGAGTGAAACACAGGAAGATCAGAAAATCCTCATTTCATCCATATTAACAATAATTTCAAATGTTTATT
TGCATTATTTGAAACTAGGCAAGACAAGCAACGAAACGTTTTTGAAAATTTTGAGTATTTTCAATAAATT
TGTAGAGGACTCAGATATTGAAAAAAAGCTACAGCAATTAATACTTGATAAGAAGAGTATTGAGAAGGGC
AACGGTTCATCATCTCATGGATCTGCACATGAACAAACACCAGAGTCAAACGACGTTGAAATTGAGGCTA
CTGCGCCAATTGATGACAATACAGACGATGATAACAAACCGAAGTTATCTGATGTAGAAAAGGATTAAAG
ATGCTAAGAGATAGTGATGATATTTCATAAATAATGTAATTCTATATATGTTAATTACCTTTTTTGCGAG
GCATATTTATGGTGAAGGATAAGTTTTGACCATCAAAGAAGGTTAATGTGGCTGTGGTTTCAGGGTCCAT
AAAGCCCACATGGATAACATTACCCCTGAATTCGCATCTAGACTGAACTGGCCGATAATTGCAGACGAAC
GCCTTGCCAACAGGGAGTTCTTCAGAGACATGGAGGCTCAAAACGAA
Features (pLannotate 1.2.2; 14 found; start..end, strand, type, name):
    234..641     +  promoter       TEF1 promoter: S. cerevisiae TEF1; promoter for EF-1α
    691..710     +  CDS            SV40 NLS (fragment): nuclear localization signal of SV40 (simian virus 40) large T antigen
    733..936     +  CDS            VP16 AD (fragment): transcriptional activation domain of herpes simplex virus protein VP16 (Triezenberg et al., 1988; Cousens et al., 1989); UL48
    939..957     +  promoter       T7 promoter: promoter for bacteriophage T7 RNA polymerase
    982..1986    +  CDS            BHLH63: BH063_ARATH - Also known as CIB1, EN84. Experimental evidence at protein level: Swiss-Prot protein existence level 1. Transcription factor that binds DNA to G box 5'-CACGTG-3' and, to a lower extent, to E-box 5'-CANNTG-3' in vitro. Binds to chromatin DNA of the FT gene and promotes its expression, and thus triggers flowering in response to blue light. From Arabidopsis thaliana (Mouse-ear cress).
   3050..3221    +  CDS            ZFHD1 (DNA binding domain) (fragment): composite human DNA-binding domain composed of domains from the transcription factors Zif268 and Oct-1 (Pomerantz et al., 1995)
   3314..4807    +  CDS            CRY2PHR: N-terminal photolyase homology region of Arabidopsis thaliana cryptochrome 2 binds to CIB1 upon exposure to blue light (Kennedy et al., 2010)
   5172..5348    +  promoter       URA3 promoter (fragment): S. cerevisiae URA3
   5349..6152    +  CDS            URA3: orotidine-5'-phosphate decarboxylase, required for uracil biosynthesis; S. cerevisiae URA3; yeast auxotrophic marker, counterselectable with 5-fluoroorotic acid (5-FOA)
   6420..6680    +  CDS            TIM9: TIM9_YEAST - Experimental evidence at protein level: Swiss-Prot protein existence level 1. Mitochondrial intermembrane chaperone that participates in the import and insertion of multi-pass transmembrane proteins into the mitochondrial inner membrane. Also required for the transfer of beta- barrel precursors from the TOM complex to the sorting and assembly machinery (SAM complex) of the outer membrane. Acts as a chaperone-like protein that protects the hydrophobic precursors from aggregation and guide them through the mitochondrial intermembrane space. Compared to TIM10, it may have a strong st
   6794..7609    -  CDS            KanR: aminoglycoside phosphotransferase; aph(3')-Ia; confers resistance to kanamycin in bacteria or G418 (Geneticin®) in eukaryotes
   7834..8422    +  rep_origin     ori: high-copy-number ColE1/pMB1/pBR322/pUC origin of replication
   8529..8885    +  CDS            GEA2 (fragment): GEA2_YEAST - Experimental evidence at protein level: Swiss-Prot protein existence level 1. Activates the ARF proteins by exchanging bound GDP for free GTP. Plays a role in maintaining mitochondrial morphology (PubMed:25190516). From Saccharomyces cerevisiae (strain ATCC 204508 / S288c) (Baker's yeast).
   9082..72      +  CDS            MRL1 (fragment) (across the origin): MRL1_YEAST - Experimental evidence at protein level: Swiss-Prot protein existence level 1. Sorting receptor involved in the transport of vacuolar enzymes from the Golgi complex to the vacuole. Involved in the delivery and maturation of PEP4 (vacuolar proteinase A) and PRB1 (vacuolar proteinase B). From Saccharomyces cerevisiae (strain ATCC 204508 / S288c) (Baker's yeast).
