[The description below was written by a language model from this plasmid's Addgene catalogue record and pLannotate feature annotations shown in this document.]
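Description:
pMM0648 is a 9.1 kb yeast integrating expression plasmid from a yeast optogenetic toolkit, built to place a blue-light-responsive split transcription factor at the URA3 locus of Saccharomyces cerevisiae. The record lists no named backbone. In E. coli the plasmid is maintained at high copy through a ColE1-type origin and selected with kanamycin (KanR, aph(3')-Ia). No yeast replication origin is annotated, which fits an integrating design. The payload is flanked by 5' and 3' URA3 homology arms. The annotated GEA2 and TIM9 sequences probably reflect genomic DNA neighbouring URA3 within those arms, while the small MRL1 fragment is of unclear origin. A complete URA3 gene with its own promoter provides uracil prototrophy selection and can be counterselected with 5-FOA.

Two expression units make up the optogenetic machinery. The strong TEF1 promoter drives an SV40 NLS-VP16 activation domain-CIB1 fusion terminated by tENO1, and the medium-strength RPL18B promoter drives an SV40 NLS-zinc-finger DNA-binding domain-CRY2PHR fusion ("ZCRY2PHR") terminated by tSSA1. The RPL18B promoter and both terminators are named in the insert description but were not picked up in the feature table, and the DNA-binding domain is annotated there only as a fragment matching ZFHD1. Blue light induces CRY2PHR to bind CIB1, which recruits VP16 to the DNA-bound zinc-finger component and activates genes carrying the cognate binding sites. A short T7 promoter match between VP16 and CIB1 is most likely carried-over linker sequence.

A spacer occupies the slot after these two units, so no light-responsive reporter or target gene appears to be included. This matches the stated purpose of the plasmid as a control for the effects of integrating and expressing the optogenetic components alone.
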