Addgene plasmid #129009: pMM0648
Purpose: Control for optogenetic machinery (pSTRONG-VP16-CIB1/pMEDIUM-ZCRY2PHR) integration effects
Depositing lab: Megan McClean. Depositing organization: University of Wisconsin, Madison. Publication: A yeast optogenetic toolkit (yOTK) for gene expression control in Saccharomyces cerevisiae. An-Adirekkun JM, Stewart CJ, Geller SH, Patel MT, Melendez J, Oakes BL, Noyes MB, McClean MN. Biotechnol Bioeng. 2019 Dec 2. doi: 10.1002/bit.27234. PubMed 31788779.
Backbone
  Vector backbone: NA
  Vector type: Yeast Expression
Growth in bacteria
  Bacterial resistance: Kanamycin, 50 μg/mL
  Growth temperature: 37°C
  Growth strain: DH5alpha
  Copy number: High Copy
Gene/Insert
  Gene/Insert name: 5' URA3 homology-pTEF1-SV40NLS-VP16-CIB1-tENO1-pRPL18B-SV40NLS-ZCRY2PHR-tSSA1-Spacer-URA3 URA3 3'-homology KanR-ColE1
  Species: S. cerevisiae (budding yeast)
  Cloning method: Restriction Enzyme; 5′ cloning site unknown (unknown if destroyed); 3′ cloning site unknown (unknown if destroyed)
Terms and licenses: Academic/Nonprofit Terms; Industry Terms: Not Available to Industry
How to cite: pMM0648 was a gift from Megan McClean (Addgene plasmid # 129009 ; http://n2t.net/addgene:129009 ; RRID:Addgene_129009)
